Addgene plasmid #141373: pLVX-EF1alpha-SARS-CoV-2-nsp7-2xStrep-IRES-Puro
Purpose: Lentiviral expression of SARS-CoV-2 protein; transient expression and generate lentivirus
Depositing lab: Nevan Krogan. Depositing organization: University of California, San Francisco (UCSF). Publication: A SARS-CoV-2 protein interaction map reveals targets for drug repurposing. Gordon DE, Jang GM, Bouhaddou M, Xu J, Obernier K, White KM, O'Meara MJ, Rezelj VV, Guo JZ, Swaney DL, Tummino TA, Huttenhain R, Kaake RM, Richards AL, Tutuncuoglu B, Foussard H, Batra J, Haas K, Modak M, Kim M, Haas P, Polacco BJ, Braberg H, Fabius JM, Eckhardt M, Soucheray M, Bennett MJ, Cakir M, McGregor MJ, Li Q, Meyer B, Roesch F, Vallet T, Mac Kain A, Miorin L, Moreno E, Naing ZZC, Zhou Y, Peng S, Shi Y, Zhang Z, Shen W, Kirby IT, Melnyk JE, Chorba JS, Lou K, Dai SA, Barrio-Hernandez I, Memon D, Hernandez-Armenta C, Lyu J, Mathy CJP, Perica T, Pilla KB, Ganesan SJ, Saltzberg DJ, Rakesh R, Liu X, Rosenthal SB, Calviello L, Venkataramanan S, Liboy-Lugo J, Lin Y, Huang XP, Liu Y, Wankowicz SA, Bohn M, Safari M, Ugur FS, Koh C, Savar NS, Tran QD, Shengjuler D, Fletcher SJ, O'Neal MC, Cai Y, Chang JCJ, Broadhurst DJ, Klippsten S, Sharp PP, Wenzell NA, Kuzuoglu-Ozturk D, Wang HY, Trenker R, Young JM, Cavero DA, Hiatt J, Roth TL, Rathore U, Subramanian A, Noack J, Hubert M, Stroud RM, Frankel AD, Rosenberg OS, Verba KA, Agard DA, Ott M, Emerman M, Jura N, von Zastrow M, Verdin E, Ashworth A, Schwartz O, d'Enfert C, Mukherjee S, Jacobson M, Malik HS, Fujimori DG, Ideker T, Craik CS, Floor SN, Fraser JS, Gross JD, Sali A, Roth BL, Ruggero D, Taunton J, Kortemme T, Beltrao P, Vignuzzi M, Garcia-Sastre A, Shokat KM, Shoichet BK, Krogan NJ. Nature. 2020 Jul;583(7816):459-468. doi: 10.1038/s41586-020-2286-9. Epub 2020 Apr 30. PubMed 32353859.
Backbone
  Vector backbone: pLVX-EF1alpha-IRES-Puro
  Backbone manufacturer: Takara Bio
  Backbone size w/o insert (bp): 8825
  Vector type: Mammalian Expression, Lentiviral
  Selectable markers: Puromycin
Growth in bacteria
  Bacterial resistance: Ampicillin, 100 μg/mL
  Growth temperature: 30°C
  Growth strain: NEB Stable
  Copy number: Unknown
Gene/Insert
  Gene/Insert name: SARS-CoV-2-nsp7
  Species: SARS-CoV-2
  Mutation: human codon optimized
  Entrez Gene: ORF1ab (a.k.a. GU280_gp01)
  Promoter: EF1alpha
  Tag / fusion protein: 2xStrep (C terminal on insert)
  Cloning method: Unknown
Terms and licenses: Academic/Nonprofit Terms; Industry Terms
Depositor comments: Please visit https://www.biorxiv.org/content/10.1101/2020.03.22.002386v3 for bioRxiv preprint.
How to cite: pLVX-EF1alpha-SARS-CoV-2-nsp7-2xStrep-IRES-Puro was a gift from Nevan Krogan (Addgene plasmid # 141373 ; http://n2t.net/addgene:141373 ; RRID:Addgene_141373)
