[The description below was written by a language model from this plasmid's Addgene catalogue record and pLannotate feature annotations shown in this document.]
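Description:
pLVX-EF1alpha-SARS-CoV-2-nsp7-2xStrep-IRES-Puro is an HIV-1-based lentiviral expression plasmid built on the Takara pLVX-EF1alpha-IRES-Puro backbone, intended both for direct transient transfection of mammalian cells and for production of lentivirus. In bacteria it is maintained through a high-copy ColE1/pUC-type origin and an ampicillin resistance gene (β-lactamase with its own promoter). Remnants of the lac promoter/operator region are also annotated in the backbone. The viral portion is flanked by two HIV-1 LTR elements and contains the Ψ packaging signal with an adjoining gag fragment, the Rev response element for Rev-dependent nuclear export of the genomic RNA, and the cPPT/CTS, which aids nuclear import in transduced cells. The nef fragments annotated next to each LTR probably reflect LTR-adjacent HIV-1 sequence rather than any intended coding payload.

The expression cassette is driven by the human EF-1α promoter with its intron A. It transcribes a human codon-optimized coding sequence for SARS-CoV-2 nsp7, a nonstructural protein derived from the ORF1ab polyprotein, fused at its C terminus to a 2xStrep tag. The automated feature table does not annotate the nsp7-2xStrep insert itself, but the gap between the EF-1α intron and the IRES is where it would be expected to lie. Downstream, an EMCV IRES allows puromycin N-acetyltransferase to be translated from the same transcript, so puromycin selection enriches for cells expressing the viral protein. A WPRE follows to boost transcript stability and expression. The Strep tag allows affinity capture of nsp7, and the associated publication title describes a SARS-CoV-2 protein interaction map, consistent with use as a bait for identifying host interaction partners.
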