Features (pLannotate 1.2.2; 23 found; start..end, strand, type, name):
    377..634     +  LTR            5' LTR (truncated): truncated 5' long terminal repeat (LTR) from HIV-1
    681..806     +  misc_feature   HIV-1 Ψ: packaging signal of human immunodeficiency virus type 1
    790..1128    +  CDS            HIV-1 gag (fragment): gag protein from human immunodeficiency virus 1; gag
   1303..1536    +  misc_feature   RRE: The Rev response element (RRE) of HIV-1 allows for Rev-dependent mRNA export from the nucleus to the cytoplasm.
   1913..2013    +  CDS            Rev (fragment): human immunodeficiency virus 1 (HIV-1) Rev protein; rev; enhances nuclear export of unspliced and incompletely spliced viral mRNAs
   2028..2143    +  misc_feature   cPPT/CTS: central polypurine tract and central termination sequence of HIV-1 (lacking the first T)
   2356..2567    +  promoter       EF-1α core promoter: core promoter for human elongation factor EF-1α
   2568..2681    +  intron         EF-1α intron A (fragment): intron upstream of the start codon of human EF-1α
   3307..3510    +  intron         EF-1α intron A: truncated intron upstream of the start codon of human EF-1α
   4026..4488    +  misc_feature   IRES: internal ribosome entry site (IRES) of the encephalomyocarditis virus (EMCV)
   4521..5118    +  CDS            PuroR (fragment): puromycin N-acetyltransferase; pac from Streptomyces alboniger; confers resistance to puromycin
   5134..5722    +  misc_feature   WPRE: woodchuck hepatitis virus posttranscriptional regulatory element
   5739..6257    +  CDS            nef (fragment): NEF_HV1BR - Experimental evidence at protein level: Swiss-Prot protein existence level 1. Extracellular Nef protein targets CD4(+) T-lymphocytes for apoptosis by interacting with CXCR4 surface receptors (PubMed:14990729). From Human immunodeficiency virus type 1 group M subtype B (isolate BRU/LAI) (HIV-1).
   6305..6562    +  LTR            5' LTR (truncated): truncated 5' long terminal repeat (LTR) from HIV-1
   6714..6730    -  protein_bind   lac operator: The lac repressor binds to the lac operator to inhibit transcription in E. coli. This inhibition can be relieved by adding lactose or isopropyl-β-D-thiogalactopyranoside (IPTG). lac repressor encoded by lacI
   6738..6768    -  promoter       lac promoter: promoter for the E. coli lac operon
   6783..6804    -  protein_bind   CAP binding site: CAP binding activates transcription in the presence of cAMP. E. coli catabolite activator protein
   6817..6909    -  CDS            lacI (fragment): lac repressor; lacI; The lac repressor binds to the lac operator to inhibit transcription in E. coli. This inhibition can be relieved by adding lactose or isopropyl-β-D-thiogalactopyranoside (IPTG).
   7092..7680    -  rep_origin     ori: high-copy-number ColE1/pMB1/pBR322/pUC origin of replication
   7851..8711    -  CDS            AmpR: β-lactamase; bla; confers resistance to ampicillin, carbenicillin, and related antibiotics
   8712..8816    -  promoter       AmpR promoter: bla
   8864..8998    +  polyA_signal   SV40 poly(A) signal: SV40 polyadenylation signal
   9165..329     +  CDS            nef (fragment) (across the origin): NEF_HV1BR - Experimental evidence at protein level: Swiss-Prot protein existence level 1. Extracellular Nef protein targets CD4(+) T-lymphocytes for apoptosis by interacting with CXCR4 surface receptors (PubMed:14990729). From Human immunodeficiency virus type 1 group M subtype B (isolate BRU/LAI) (HIV-1).
>Addgene plasmid #141373 | pLVX-EF1alpha-SARS-CoV-2-nsp7-2xStrep-IRES-Puro | addgene full sequence | sequence record 288040 | Addgene NGS Result
TGGAAGGGCTAATTCACTCCCAAAGAAGACAAGATATCCTTGATCTGTGGATCTACCACACACAAGGCTA
CTTCCCTGATTAGCAGAACTACACACCAGGGCCAGGGGTCAGATATCCACTGACCTTTGGATGGTGCTAC
AAGCTAGTACCAGTTGAGCCAGATAAGGTAGAAGAGGCCAATAAAGGAGAGAACACCAGCTTGTTACACC
CTGTGAGCCTGCATGGGATGGATGACCCGGAGAGAGAAGTGTTAGAGTGGAGGTTTGACAGCCGCCTAGC
ATTTCATCACGTGGCCCGAGAGCTGCATCCGGAGTACTTCAAGAACTGCTGATATCGAGCTTGCTACAAG
GGACTTTCCGCTGGGGACTTTCCAGGGAGGCGTGGCCTGGGCGGGACTGGGGAGTGGCGAGCCCTCAGAT
CCTGCATATAAGCAGCTGCTTTTTGCCTGTACTGGGTCTCTCTGGTTAGACCAGATCTGAGCCTGGGAGC
TCTCTGGCTAACTAGGGAACCCACTGCTTAAGCCTCAATAAAGCTTGCCTTGAGTGCTTCAAGTAGTGTG
TGCCCGTCTGTTGTGTGACTCTGGTAACTAGAGATCCCTCAGACCCTTTTAGTCAGTGTGGAAAATCTCT
AGCAGTGGCGCCCGAACAGGGACTTGAAAGCGAAAGGGAAACCAGAGGAGCTCTCTCGACGCAGGACTCG
GCTTGCTGAAGCGCGCACGGCAAGAGGCGAGGGGCGGCGACTGGTGAGTACGCCAAAAATTTTGACTAGC
GGAGGCTAGAAGGAGAGAGATGGGTGCGAGAGCGTCAGTATTAAGCGGGGGAGAATTAGATCGCGATGGG
AAAAAATTCGGTTAAGGCCAGGGGGAAAGAAAAAATATAAATTAAAACATATAGTATGGGCAAGCAGGGA
GCTAGAACGATTCGCAGTTAATCCTGGCCTGTTAGAAACATCAGAAGGCTGTAGACAAATACTGGGACAG
CTACAACCATCCCTTCAGACAGGATCAGAAGAACTTAGATCATTATATAATACAGTAGCAACCCTCTATT
GTGTGCATCAAAGGATAGAGATAAAAGACACCAAGGAAGCTTTAGACAAGATAGAGGAAGAGCAAAACAA
AAGTAAGACCACCGCACAGCAAGCGGCCGGCCGCTGATCTTCAGACCTGGAGGAGGAGATATGAGGGACA
ATTGGAGAAGTGAATTATATAAATATAAAGTAGTAAAAATTGAACCATTAGGAGTAGCACCCACCAAGGC
AAAGAGAAGAGTGGTGCAGAGAGAAAAAAGAGCAGTGGGAATAGGAGCTTTGTTCCTTGGGTTCTTGGGA
GCAGCAGGAAGCACTATGGGCGCAGCGTCAATGACGCTGACGGTACAGGCCAGACAATTATTGTCTGGTA
TAGTGCAGCAGCAGAACAATTTGCTGAGGGCTATTGAGGCGCAACAGCATCTGTTGCAACTCACAGTCTG
GGGCATCAAGCAGCTCCAGGCAAGAATCCTGGCTGTGGAAAGATACCTAAAGGATCAACAGCTCCTGGGG
ATTTGGGGTTGCTCTGGAAAACTCATTTGCACCACTGCTGTGCCTTGGAATGCTAGTTGGAGTAATAAAT
CTCTGGAACAGATTTGGAATCACACGACCTGGATGGAGTGGGACAGAGAAATTAACAATTACACAAGCTT
AATACACTCCTTAATTGAAGAATCGCAAAACCAGCAAGAAAAGAATGAACAAGAATTATTGGAATTAGAT
AAATGGGCAAGTTTGTGGAATTGGTTTAACATAACAAATTGGCTGTGGTATATAAAATTATTCATAATGA
TAGTAGGAGGCTTGGTAGGTTTAAGAATAGTTTTTGCTGTACTTTCTATAGTGAATAGAGTTAGGCAGGG
ATATTCACCATTATCGTTTCAGACCCACCTCCCAACCCCGAGGGGACCCGACAGGCCCGAAGGAATAGAA
GAAGAAGGTGGAGAGAGAGACAGAGACAGATCCATTCGATTAGTGAACGGATCTCGACGGTATCGCCTTT
AAAAGAAAAGGGGGGATTGGGGGGTACAGTGCAGGGGAAAGAATAGTAGACATAATAGCAACAGACATAC
AAACTAAAGAATTACAAAAACAAATTACAAAAATTCAAAATTTTCGGGTTTATTACAGGGACAGCAGAGA
TCCAGTTTATCGATGAGTAATTCATACAAAAGGACTCGCCCCTGCCTTGGGGAATCCCAGGGACCGTCGT
TAAACTCCCACTAACGTAGAACCCAGAGATCGCTGCGTTCCCGCCCCCTCACCCGCCCGCTCTCGTCATC
ACTGAGGTGGAGAAGAGCATGCGTGAGGCTCCGGTGCCCGTCAGTGGGCAGAGCGCACATCGCCCACAGT
CCCCGAGAAGTTGGGGGGAGGGGTCGGCAATTGAACCGGTGCCTAGAGAAGGTGGCGCGGGGTAAACTGG
GAAAGTGATGTCGTGTACTGGCTCCGCCTTTTTCCCGAGGGTGGGGGAGAACCGTATATAAGTGCAGTAG
TCGCCGTGAACGTTCTTTTTCGCAACGGGTTTGCCGCCAGAACACAGGTAAGTGCCGTGTGTGGTTCCCG
CGGGCCTGGCCTCTTTACGGGTTATGGCCCTTGCGTGCCTTGAATTACTTCCACGCCCCTGGCTGCAGTA
CGTGATTCTTGATCCCGAGCTTCGGGTTGGAAGTGGGTGGGAGAGTTCGAGGCCTTGCGCTTAAGGAGCC
CCTTCGCCTCGTGCTTGAGTTGAGGCCTGGCTTGGGCGCTGGGGCCGCCGCGTGCGAATCTGGTGGCACC
TTCGCGCCTGTCTCGCTGCTTTCGATAAGTCTCTAGCCATTTAAAATTTTTGATGACCTGCTGCGACGCT
TTTTTTCTGGCAAGATAGTCTTGTAAATGCGGGCCAAGATCTGCACACTGGTATTTCGGTTTTTGGGGCC
GCGGGCGGCGACGGGGCCCGTGCGTCCCAGCGCACATGTTCGGCGAGGCGGGGCCTGCGAGCGCGGCCAC
CGAGAATCGGACGGGGGTAGTCTCAAGCTGGCCGGCCTGCTCTGGTGCCTGGCCTCGCGCCGCCGTGTAT
CGCCCCGCCCTGGGCGGCAAGGCTGGCCCGGTCGGCACCAGTTGCGTGAGCGGAAAGATGGCCGCTTCCC
GGCCCTGCTGCAGGGAGCTCAAAATGGAGGACGCGGCGCTCGGGAGAGCGGGCGGGTGAGTCACCCACAC
AAAGGAAAAGGGCCTTTCCGTCCTCAGCCGTCGCTTCATGTGACTCCACGGAGTACCGGGCGCCGTCCAG
GCACCTCGATTAGTTCTCGAGCTTTTGGAGTACGTCGTCTTTAGGTTGGGGGGAGGGGTTTTATGCGATG
GAGTTTCCCCACACTGAGTGGGTGGAGACTGAAGTTAGGCCAGCTTGGCACTTGATGTAATTCTCCTTGG
AATTTGCCCTTTTTGAGTTTGGATCTTGGTTCATTCTCAAGCCTCAGACAGTGGTTCAAAGTTTTTTTCT
TCCATTTCAGGTGTCGTGAGGATCTATTTCCGGTGAATTCGCCGCCACCATGAGCAAGATGAGCGACGTA
AAATGCACGTCAGTTGTTCTCTTGAGCGTCCTGCAACAACTCAGAGTGGAGTCTAGTTCCAAGCTCTGGG
CTCAATGCGTTCAGCTTCACAATGACATTCTGTTGGCGAAAGATACCACGGAGGCATTCGAGAAGATGGT
CTCACTTCTGAGCGTTCTCCTGTCAATGCAAGGGGCGGTCGATATCAATAAATTGTGTGAGGAAATGCTC
GACAACCGGGCGACATTGCAGCTCGAAGGCGGCGGGGGATGGAGCCATCCACAATTCGAGAAAGGCGGTG
GTTCAGGAGGAGGTAGCGGGGGTGGATCATGGTCACATCCGCAGTTTGAAAAGTAAGGATCCCGCCCCTC
TCCCTCCCCCCCCCCTAACGTTACTGGCCGAAGCCGCTTGGAATAAGGCCGGTGTGCGTTTGTCTATATG
TTATTTTCCACCATATTGCCGTCTTTTGGCAATGTGAGGGCCCGGAAACCTGGCCCTGTCTTCTTGACGA
GCATTCCTAGGGGTCTTTCCCCTCTCGCCAAAGGAATGCAAGGTCTGTTGAATGTCGTGAAGGAAGCAGT
TCCTCTGGAAGCTTCTTGAAGACAAACAACGTCTGTAGCGACCCTTTGCAGGCAGCGGAACCCCCCACCT
GGCGACAGGTGCCTCTGCGGCCAAAAGCCACGTGTATAAGATACACCTGCAAAGGCGGCACAACCCCAGT
GCCACGTTGTGAGTTGGATAGTTGTGGAAAGAGTCAAATGGCTCTCCTCAAGCGTATTCAACAAGGGGCT
GAAGGATGCCCAGAAGGTACCCCATTGTATGGGATCTGATCTGGGGCCTCGGTGCACATGCTTTACATGT
GTTTAGTCGAGGTTAAAAAAACGTCTAGGCCCCCCGAACCACGGGGACGTGGTTTTCCTTTGAAAAACAC
GATGATAAGCTTGCCACAACCCACAAGGAGACGACCTTCCATGACCGAGTACAAGCCCACGGTGCGCCTC
GCCACCCGCGACGACGTCCCCCGGGCCGTACGCACCCTCGCCGCCGCGTTCGCCGACTACCCCGCCACGC
GCCACACCGTCGACCCGGACCGCCACATCGAGCGGGTCACCGAGCTGCAAGAACTCTTCCTCACGCGCGT
CGGGCTCGACATCGGCAAGGTGTGGGTCGCGGACGACGGCGCCGCGGTGGCGGTCTGGACCACGCCGGAG
AGCGTCGAAGCGGGGGCGGTGTTCGCCGAGATCGGCCCGCGCATGGCCGAGTTGAGCGGTTCCCGGCTGG
CCGCGCAGCAACAGATGGAAGGCCTCCTGGCGCCGCACCGGCCCAAGGAGCCCGCGTGGTTCCTGGCCAC
CGTCGGCGTCTCGCCCGACCACCAGGGCAAGGGTCTGGGCAGCGCCGTCGTGCTCCCCGGAGTGGAGGCG
GCCGAGCGCGCCGGGGTGCCCGCCTTCCTGGAGACCTCCGCGCCCCGCAACCTCCCCTTCTACGAGCGGC
TCGGCTTCACCGTCACCGCCGACGTCGAGGTGCCCGAAGGACCGCGCACCTGGTGCATGACCCGCAAGCC
CGGTGCCTAGACGCGTCTGGAACAATCAACCTCTGGATTACAAAATTTGTGAAAGATTGACTGGTATTCT
TAACTATGTTGCTCCTTTTACGCTATGTGGATACGCTGCTTTAATGCCTTTGTATCATGCTATTGCTTCC
CGTATGGCTTTCATTTTCTCCTCCTTGTATAAATCCTGGTTGCTGTCTCTTTATGAGGAGTTGTGGCCCG
TTGTCAGGCAACGTGGCGTGGTGTGCACTGTGTTTGCTGACGCAACCCCCACTGGTTGGGGCATTGCCAC
CACCTGTCAGCTCCTTTCCGGGACTTTCGCTTTCCCCCTCCCTATTGCCACGGCGGAACTCATCGCCGCC
TGCCTTGCCCGCTGCTGGACAGGGGCTCGGCTGTTGGGCACTGACAATTCCGTGGTGTTGTCGGGGAAGC
TGACGTCCTTTCCATGGCTGCTCGCCTGTGTTGCCACCTGGATTCTGCGCGGGACGTCCTTCTGCTACGT
CCCTTCGGCCCTCAATCCAGCGGACCTTCCTTCCCGCGGCCTGCTGCCGGCTCTGCGGCCTCTTCCGCGT
CTTCGCCTTCGCCCTCAGACGAGTCGGATCTCCCTTTGGGCCGCCTCCCCGCCTGGAATTAATTCTGCAG
TCGAGACCTAGAAAAACATGGAGCAATCACAAGTAGCAATACAGCAGCTACCAATGCTGATTGTGCCTGG
CTAGAAGCACAAGAGGAGGAGGAGGTGGGTTTTCCAGTCACACCTCAGGTACCTTTAAGACCAATGACTT
ACAAGGCAGCTGTAGATCTTAGCCACTTTTTAAAAGAAAAGAGGGGACTGGAAGGGCTAATTCACTCCCA
ACGAAGACAAGATATCCTTGATCTGTGGATCTACCACACACAAGGCTACTTCCCTGATTAGCAGAACTAC
ACACCAGGGCCAGGGGTCAGATATCCACTGACCTTTGGATGGTGCTACAAGCTAGTACCAGTTGAGCCAG
ATAAGGTAGAAGAGGCCAATAAAGGAGAGAACACCAGCTTGTTACACCCTGTGAGCCTGCATGGGATGGA
TGACCCGGAGAGAGAAGTGTTAGAGTGGAGGTTTGACAGCCGCCTAGCATTTCATCACGTGGCCCGAGAG
CTGCATCCGGAGTACTTCAAGAACTGCTGATATCGAGCTTGCTACAAGGGACTTTCCGCTGGGGACTTTC
CAGGGAGGCGTGGCCTGGGCGGGACTGGGGAGTGGCGAGCCCTCAGATCCTGCATATAAGCAGCTGCTTT
TTGCCTGTACTGGGTCTCTCTGGTTAGACCAGATCTGAGCCTGGGAGCTCTCTGGCTAACTAGGGAACCC
ACTGCTTAAGCCTCAATAAAGCTTGCCTTGAGTGCTTCAAGTAGTGTGTGCCCGTCTGTTGTGTGACTCT
GGTAACTAGAGATCCCTCAGACCCTTTTAGTCAGTGTGGAAAATCTCTAGCAGTAGTAGTTCATGTCATC
TTATTATTCAGTATTTATAACTTGCAAAGAAATGAATATCAGAGAGTGAGAGGCCTTGACATTGCTAGCG
TTTACCGTCGACCTCTAGCTAGAGCTTGGCGTAATCATGGTCATAGCTGTTTCCTGTGTGAAATTGTTAT
CCGCTCACAATTCCACACAACATACGAGCCGGAAGCATAAAGTGTAAAGCCTGGGGTGCCTAATGAGTGA
GCTAACTCACATTAATTGCGTTGCGCTCACTGCCCGCTTTCCAGTCGGGAAACCTGTCGTGCCAGCTGCA
TTAATGAATCGGCCAACGCGCGGGGAGAGGCGGTTTGCGTATTGGGCGCTCTTCCGCTTCCTCGCTCACT
GACTCGCTGCGCTCGGTCGTTCGGCTGCGGCGAGCGGTATCAGCTCACTCAAAGGCGGTAATACGGTTAT
CCACAGAATCAGGGGATAACGCAGGAAAGAACATGTGAGCAAAAGGCCAGCAAAAGGCCAGGAACCGTAA
AAAGGCCGCGTTGCTGGCGTTTTTCCATAGGCTCCGCCCCCCTGACGAGCATCACAAAAATCGACGCTCA
AGTCAGAGGTGGCGAAACCCGACAGGACTATAAAGATACCAGGCGTTTCCCCCTGGAAGCTCCCTCGTGC
GCTCTCCTGTTCCGACCCTGCCGCTTACCGGATACCTGTCCGCCTTTCTCCCTTCGGGAAGCGTGGCGCT
TTCTCATAGCTCACGCTGTAGGTATCTCAGTTCGGTGTAGGTCGTTCGCTCCAAGCTGGGCTGTGTGCAC
GAACCCCCCGTTCAGCCCGACCGCTGCGCCTTATCCGGTAACTATCGTCTTGAGTCCAACCCGGTAAGAC
ACGACTTATCGCCACTGGCAGCAGCCACTGGTAACAGGATTAGCAGAGCGAGGTATGTAGGCGGTGCTAC
AGAGTTCTTGAAGTGGTGGCCTAACTACGGCTACACTAGAAGAACAGTATTTGGTATCTGCGCTCTGCTG
AAGCCAGTTACCTTCGGAAAAAGAGTTGGTAGCTCTTGATCCGGCAAACAAACCACCGCTGGTAGCGGTG
GTTTTTTTGTTTGCAAGCAGCAGATTACGCGCAGAAAAAAAGGATCTCAAGAAGATCCTTTGATCTTTTC
TACGGGGTCTGACGCTCAGTGGAACGAAAACTCACGTTAAGGGATTTTGGTCATGAGATTATCAAAAAGG
ATCTTCACCTAGATCCTTTTAAATTAAAAATGAAGTTTTAAATCAATCTAAAGTATATATGAGTAAACTT
GGTCTGACAGTTACCAATGCTTAATCAGTGAGGCACCTATCTCAGCGATCTGTCTATTTCGTTCATCCAT
AGTTGCCTGACTCCCCGTCGTGTAGATAACTACGATACGGGAGGGCTTACCATCTGGCCCCAGTGCTGCA
ATGATACCGCGAGACCCACGCTCACCGGCTCCAGATTTATCAGCAATAAACCAGCCAGCCGGAAGGGCCG
AGCGCAGAAGTGGTCCTGCAACTTTATCCGCCTCCATCCAGTCTATTAATTGTTGCCGGGAAGCTAGAGT
AAGTAGTTCGCCAGTTAATAGTTTGCGCAACGTTGTTGCCATTGCTACAGGCATCGTGGTGTCACGCTCG
TCGTTTGGTATGGCTTCATTCAGCTCCGGTTCCCAACGATCAAGGCGAGTTACATGATCCCCCATGTTGT
GCAAAAAAGCGGTTAGCTCCTTCGGTCCTCCGATCGTTGTCAGAAGTAAGTTGGCCGCAGTGTTATCACT
CATGGTTATGGCAGCACTGCATAATTCTCTTACTGTCATGCCATCCGTAAGATGCTTTTCTGTGACTGGT
GAGTACTCAACCAAGTCATTCTGAGAATAGTGTATGCGGCGACCGAGTTGCTCTTGCCCGGCGTCAATAC
GGGATAATACCGCGCCACATAGCAGAACTTTAAAAGTGCTCATCATTGGAAAACGTTCTTCGGGGCGAAA
ACTCTCAAGGATCTTACCGCTGTTGAGATCCAGTTCGATGTAACCCACTCGTGCACCCAACTGATCTTCA
GCATCTTTTACTTTCACCAGCGTTTCTGGGTGAGCAAAAACAGGAAGGCAAAATGCCGCAAAAAAGGGAA
TAAGGGCGACACGGAAATGTTGAATACTCATACTCTTCCTTTTTCAATATTATTGAAGCATTTATCAGGG
TTATTGTCTCATGAGCGGATACATATTTGAATGTATTTAGAAAAATAAACAAATAGGGGTTCCGCGCACA
TTTCCCCGAAAAGTGCCACCTGACGTCGACGGATCGGGAGATCAACTTGTTTATTGCAGCTTATAATGGT
TACAAATAAAGCAATAGCATCACAAATTTCACAAATAAAGCATTTTTTTCACTGCATTCTAGTTGTGGTT
TGTCCAAACTCATCAATGTATCTTATCATGTCTGGATCAACTGGATAACTCAAGCTAACCAAAATCATCC
CAAACTTCCCACCCCATACCCTATTACCACTGCCAATTACCTGTGGTTTCATTTACTCTAAACCTGTGAT
TCCTCTGAATTATTTTCATTTTAAAGAAATTGTATTTGTTAAATATGTACTACAAACTTAGTAGT
