>Addgene plasmid #141373 | pLVX-EF1alpha-SARS-CoV-2-nsp7-2xStrep-IRES-Puro | addgene partial sequence | sequence record 287377 | EF1a-F 5'-TCAAGCCTCAGACAGTGGTTC-3'
GTGTCGTGAGGATCTATTTCCGGTGAATTCGCCGCCACCATGAGCAAGATGAGCGACGTAAAATGCACGT
CAGTTGTTCTCTTGAGCGTCCTGCAACAACTCAGAGTGGAGTCTAGTTCCAAGCTCTGGGCTCAATGCGT
TCAGCTTCACAATGACATTCTGTTGGCGAAAGATACCACGGAGGCATTCGAGAAGATGGTCTCACTTCTG
AGCGTTCTCCTGTCAATGCAAGGGGCGGTCGATATCAATAAATTGTGTGAGGAAATGCTCGACAACCGGG
CGACATTGCAGCTCGAAGGCGGCGGGGGATGGAGCCATCCACAATTCGAGAAAGGCGGTGGTTCAGGAGG
AGGTAGCGGGGGTGGATCATGGTCACATCCGCAGTTTGAAAAGTAAGGATCCCGCCCCTCTCCCTCCCCC
CCCCCTAACGTTACTGGCCGAAGCCGCTTGGAATAAGGCCGGTGTGCGTTTGTCTATATGTTATTTTCCA
CCATATTGCCGTCTTTTGGCAATGTGAGGGCCCGGAAACCTGGCCCTGTCTTCTTGACGAGCATTCCTAG
GGGTCTTTCCCCTCTCGCCAAAGGAATGCAAGGTCTGTTGAATGTCGTGAAGGAAGCAGTTCCTCTGGAA
GCTTCTTGAAGACAAACAACGTCTGTAGCGACCCTTTGCAGGCAGCGGAACCCCCCACCTGGCGACAGGT
GCCTCTGCGGCCAAAAGCCACGTGTATAAGATACACCTGCAAAGGCGGCACAACCCCAGTGCCACGTTGT
GAGTTGGATAGTTGTGGAAAGAGTCAA
